>Addgene plasmid #41063 | pTKS/CS | depositor full sequence | sequence record 54394 | pTKS/CS sequence 3250 bps
TACGGCCCCAAGGTCCAAACGGTGATAGGGATAACAGGGTAATATTTACGTTGACACCACCTTTCGCGTA
TGGCATGATAGCGCCCGGAAGAGAGTCAATTCAGGGTGGTGAATATGAATAGTTCGACAAAGATCGCATT
GGTAATTACGTTACTCGATGCCATGGGGATTGGCCTTATCATGCCAGTCTTGCCAACGTTATTACGTGAA
TTTATTGCTTCGGAAGATATCGCTAACCACTTTGGCGTATTGCTTGCACTTTATGCGTTAATGCAGGTTA
TCTTTGCTCCTTGGCTTGGAAAAATGTCTGACCGATTTGGTCGGCGCCCAGTGCTGTTGTTGTCATTAAT
AGGCGCATCGCTGGATTACTTATTGCTGGCTTTTTCAAGTGCGCTTTGGATGCTGTATTTAGGCCGTTTG
CTTTCAGGGATCACAGGAGCTACTGGGGCTGTCGCGGCATCGGTCATTGCCGATACCACCTCAGCTTCTC
AACGCGTGAAGTGGTTCGGTTGGTTAGGGGCAAGTTTTGGGCTTGGTTTAATAGCGGGGCCTATTATTGG
TGGTTTTGCAGGAGAGATTTCACCGCATAGTCCCTTTTTTATCGCTGCGTTGCTAAATATTGTCACTTTC
CTTGTGGTTATGTTTTGGTTCCGTGAAACCAAAAATACACGTGATAATACAGATACCGAAGTAGGGGTTG
AGACGCAATCAAATTCGGTGTACATCACTTTATTTAAAACGATGCCCATTTTGTTGATTATTTATTTTTC
AGCGCAATTGATAGGCCAAATTCCCGCAACGGTGTGGGTGCTATTTACCGAAAATCGTTTTGGATGGAAT
AGCATGATGGTTGGCTTTTCATTAGCGGGTCTTGGTCTTTTACACTCAGTATTCCAAGCCTTTGTGGCAG
GAAGAATAGCCACTAAATGGGGCGAAAAAACGGCAGTACTGCTCGGATTTATTGCAGATAGTAGTGCATT
TGCCTTTTTAGCGTTTATATCTGAAGGTTGGTTAGTTTTCCCTGTTTTAATTTTATTGGCTGGTGGTGGG
ATCGCTTTACCTGCATTACAGGGAGTGATGTCTATCCAAACAAAGAGTCATCAGCAAGGTGCTTTACAGG
GATTATTGGTGAGCCTTACCAATGCAACCGGTGTTATTGGCCCATTACTGTTTGCTGTTATTTATAATCA
TTCACTACCAATTTGGGATGGCTGGATTTGGATTATTGGTTTAGCGTTTTACTGTATTATTATCCTGCTA
TCAATGACCTTCATGTTGACCCCTCAAGCTCAGGGGAGTAAACAGGAGACAAGTGCTTAGTAGGGATAAC
AGGGTAATGATGGCGCCTCATCCCTGAAGCCAAGGCATCAAATAAAACGAAAGGCTCAGTCGAAAGACTG
GGCCTTTCGTTTTATCTGTTGTTTGTCGGTGAACGCTCTCCTGAGTAGGACAAATCCGCCGCCCTAGACC
TAGGGATATATTCCGCTTCCTCGCTCACTGACTCGCTACGCTCGGTCGTTCGACTGCGGCGAGCGGAAAT
GGCTTACGAACGGGGCGGAGATTTCCTGGAAGATGCCAGGAAGATACTTAACAGGGAAGTGAGAGGGCCG
CGGCAAAGCCGTTTTTCCATAGGCTCCGCCCCCCTGACAAGCATCACGAAATCTGACGCTCAAATCAGTG
GTGGCGAAACCCGACAGGACTATAAAGATACCAGGCGTTTCCCCCTGGCGGCTCCCTCGTGCGCTCTCCT
GTTCCTGCCTTTCGGTTTACCGGTGTCATTCCGCTGTTATGGCCGCGTTTGTCTCATTCCACGCCTGACA
CTCAGTTCCGGGTAGGCAGTTCGCTCCAAGCTGGACTGTATGCACGAACCCCCCGTTCAGTCCGACCGCT
GCGCCTTATCCGGTAACTATCGTCTTGAGTCCAACCCGGAAAGACATGCAAAAGCACCACTGGCAGCAGC
CACTGGTAATTGATTTAGAGGAGTTAGTCTTGAAGTCATGCGCCGGTTAAGGCTAAACTGAAAGGACAAG
TTTTGGTGACTGCGCTCCTCCAAGCCAGTTACCTCGGTTCAAAGAGTTGGTAGCTCAGAGAACCTTCGAA
AAACCGCCCTGCAAGGCGGTTTTTTCGTTTTCAGAGCAAGAGATTACGCGCAGACCAAAACGATCTCAAG
AAGATCATCTTATTAATCAGATAAAATATTTCTAGATTTCAGTGCAATTTATCTCTTCAAATGTAGCACC
TGAAGTCAGCCCCATACGATATAAGTTGTTACTAGTGCTTGGATTCTCACCAATAAAAAACGCCCGGCGG
CAACCGAGCGTTCTGAACAAATCCAGATGGAGTTCTGAGGTCATTACTGGATCTATCAACAGGAGTCCAA
GCGAGCTCGATATCAAATTACGCCCCGCCCTGCCACTCATCGCAGTACTGTTGTAATTCATTAAGCATTC
TGCCGACATGGAAGCCATCACAGACGGCATGATGAACCTGAATCGCCAGCGGCATCAGCACCTTGTCGCC
TTGCGTATAATATTTGCCCATGGTGAAAACGGGGGCGAAGAAGTTGTCCATATTGGCCACGTTTAAATCA
AAACTGGTGAAACTCACCCAGGGATTGGCTGAGACGAAAAACATATTCTCAATAAACCCTTTAGGGAAAT
AGGCCAGGTTTTCACCGTAACACGCCACATCTTGCGAATATATGTGTAGAAACTGCCGGAAATCGTCGTG
GTATTCACTCCAGAGCGATGAAAACGTTTCAGTTTGCTCATGGAAAACGGTGTAACAAGGGTGAACACTA
TCCCATATCACCAGCTCACCGTCTTTCATTGCCATACGGAATTCCGGATGAGCATTCATCAGGCGGGCAA
GAATGTGAATAAAGGCCGGATAAAACTTGTGCTTATTTTTCTTTACGGTCTTTAAAAAGGCCGTAATATC
CAGCTGAACGGTCTGGTTATAGGTACATTGAGCAACTGACTGAAATGCCTCAAAATGTTCTTTACGATGC
CATTGGGATATATCAACGGTGGTATATCCAGTGATTTTTTTCTCCATTTTAGCTTCCTTAGCTCCTGAAA
ATCTCGATAACTCAAAAAATACGCCCGGTAGTGATCTTATTTCATTATGGTGAAAGTTGGAACCTCTTAC
GTGCCGATCAACGTCTCATTTTCGCCAGATATCGACGTCTAAGAAACCATTATTATCATGACATTAACCT
ATAAAAATAGGCGTATCACGAGGCCCTTTC
Features (pLannotate 1.2.2; 8 found; start..end, strand, type, name):
     59..114     +  promoter       lacIq promoter (fragment): lacI (mutant); In the lacIq allele, a single base change in the promoter boosts expression of the lacI gene about 10-fold.
    115..1317    +  CDS            tetA: TCR2_ECOLX - Experimental evidence at protein level: Swiss-Prot protein existence level 1. Resistance to tetracycline by an active tetracycline efflux. This is an energy-dependent process that decreases the accumulation of the antibiotic in whole cells. This protein functions as a metal- tetracycline/H(+) antiporter. From Escherichia coli.
   1369..1455    +  terminator     rrnB T1 terminator: Escherichia coli rrnB; transcription terminator T1 from the E. coli rrnB gene
   1481..1536    -  rep_origin     RSF ori (fragment): Plasmids containing the RSF 1030 origin of replication can be propagated in E. coli cells that contain additional plasmids with compatible origins.
   1624..2169    -  rep_origin     p15A ori: Plasmids containing the medium-copy-number p15A origin of replication can be propagated in E. coli cells that contain a second plasmid with the ColE1 origin.
   2283..2377    -  terminator     lambda t0 terminator: transcription terminator from phage lambda
   2398..3057    -  CDS            CmR: chloramphenicol acetyltransferase; cat; confers resistance to chloramphenicol
   3058..3160    -  promoter       cat promoter: promoter of the E. coli cat gene encoding chloramphenicol acetyltransferase
