[The description below was written by a language model from this plasmid's Addgene catalogue record and pLannotate feature annotations shown in this document.]
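Description:
pTKS/CS is a small bacterial plasmid of about 3.25 kb, deposited as an empty backbone and catalogued as a bacterial expression vector. It replicates in E. coli from a p15A origin, which is compatible with ColE1-type plasmids and allows it to coexist with a second helper or donor plasmid. The record lists it as low copy. A short fragment annotated as RSF origin lies next to the p15A region and is most likely a homology hit rather than a second functional replicon. Plasmid maintenance is selected with chloramphenicol through a chloramphenicol acetyltransferase gene driven by its native cat promoter and followed by the phage lambda t0 terminator.

The other main element is a tetA cassette on the opposite strand. The tetracycline/proton antiporter coding sequence sits immediately downstream of a fragment of the lacIq promoter, a constitutive mutant lacI promoter, and is closed by the rrnB T1 terminator. This gives unregulated expression of the efflux pump and so tetracycline resistance, and the record notes that this high tetA expression markedly slows host growth.

The associated publication concerns site-specific chromosomal integration of large synthetic constructs, which suggests the plasmid supplies the tetA cassette as a selectable module within that integration scheme. However, the catalogue fields do not state its exact role. The feature table annotates no homology arms, meganuclease sites or recombinase sites, so any such short elements flanking the cassette cannot be confirmed from the information given.
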