Addgene plasmid #41063: pTKS/CS
Purpose: (Empty Backbone)
Depositing lab: Edward Cox & Thomas Kuhlman. Depositing organization: Princeton University. Publication: Site-specific chromosomal integration of large synthetic constructs. Kuhlman TE, Cox EC. Nucleic Acids Res. 2010 Apr;38(6):e92. Epub 2010 Jan 4. 10.1093/nar/gkp1193 PubMed 20047970.
Backbone
  Vector backbone: pTKS/CS
  Backbone size (bp): 3251
  Vector type: Bacterial Expression
Growth in bacteria
  Bacterial resistance: Chloramphenicol, 25 μg/mL
  Growth temperature: 30°C
  Growth strain: BW25113
  Growth instructions: High expression of tetA makes the host strain growth rate extremely slow. Please allow sufficient time for growth.
  Copy number: Low Copy
Terms and licenses: Academic/Nonprofit Terms; Industry Terms: Not Available to Industry
How to cite: pTKS/CS was a gift from Edward Cox & Thomas Kuhlman (Addgene plasmid # 41063)
