>Addgene plasmid #41063 | pTKS/CS | addgene partial sequence | sequence record 167734 | p15A-R 5'-TTTGAGCGTCAGATTTCGTG-3'
CTTTGCCGCGGCCCTCTCACTTCCCTGTTAAGTATCTTCCTGGCATCTTCCAGGAAATCTCCGCCCCGTT
CGTAAGCCATTTCCGCTCGCCGCAGTCGAACGACCGAGCGTAGCGAGTCAGTGAGCGAGGAAGCGGAATA
TATCCCTAGGTCTAGGGCGGCGGATTTGTCCTACTCAGGAGAGCGTTCACCGACAAACAACAGATAAAAC
GAAAGGCCCAGTCTTTCGACTGAGCCTTTCGTTTTATTTGATGCCTTGGCTTCAGGGATGAGGCGCCATC
ATTACCCTGTTATCCCTATCACCGTTTGGACCTTGGGGCCGTAGAAAGGGCCTCGTGATACGCCTATTTT
TATAGGTTAATGTCATGATAATAATGGTTTCTTAGACGTCGATATCTGGCGAAAATGAGACGTTGATCGG
CACGTAAGAGGTTCCAACTTTCACCATAATGAAATAAGATCACTACCGGGCGTATTTTTTGAGTTATCGA
GATTTTCAGGAGCTAAGGAAGCTAAAATGGAGAAAAAAATCACTGGATATACCACCGTTGATATATCCCA
ATGGCATCGTAAAGAACATTTTGAGGCATTTCAGTCAGTTGCTCAATGTACCTATAACCAGACCGTTCAG
CTGGATATTACGGCCTTTTTAAAGACCGTAAAGAAAAATAAGCACAAGTTTTATCCGGCCTTTATTCACA
TTCTTGCCCGCCTGATGAATGCTCATCCGGAATTCCGTATGGCAATGAAAGACGGTGAGCTGGTGATATG
GGATAGTGTTCACCCTTGTTACACCGTTTTCCATGAGCAAACTGAAACGTTTTCATCGCTCTGGAGTGAA
TACCACGACGATTTCCGGCAGTTTCTACACATATATTCGCAAGATGTGGCGTGTTACGGTGAAAACCTGG
CCTATTTCCCTAAAGGGTTTATTGAGAATATGTTTTTCGTCTCAGCCAATCCTGG
